Addgene plasmid #154920: pKDsgRNA-pheT
Purpose: aTc inducible gRNA targeting pheT along with arabinose-inducible lambda red enzymes
Depositing lab: Michael Lynch. Depositing organization: Duke University. Publication: CRISPR-Cas "Non-Target" Sites Inhibit On-Target Cutting Rates. Moreb EA, Hutmacher M, Lynch MD. CRISPR J. 2020 Dec;3(6):550-561. doi: 10.1089/crispr.2020.0065. PubMed 33346713.
Backbone
  Vector backbone: pKD46
  Vector type: Bacterial Expression, CRISPR, Synthetic Biology
Growth in bacteria
  Bacterial resistance: Spectinomycin, 50 μg/mL
  Growth temperature: 30°C
  Growth strain: DH5alpha
  Copy number: Low Copy
Gene/Insert
  Gene/Insert name: gRNA targeting pheT
  Species: E. coli
  Promoter: pTet
  Cloning method: Unknown
  Sequencing primers: 5′ ttctcagggcgttttatggc
Terms and licenses: Academic/Nonprofit Terms; Industry Terms: Not Available to Industry
How to cite: pKDsgRNA-pheT was a gift from Michael Lynch (Addgene plasmid # 154920 ; http://n2t.net/addgene:154920 ; RRID:Addgene_154920)
