[The description below was written by a language model from this plasmid's Addgene catalogue record and pLannotate feature annotations shown in this document.]
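Description:
pKDsgRNA-pheT is a low-copy bacterial plasmid built on the pKD46 backbone that combines an inducible CRISPR guide RNA with the λ Red recombineering functions, for use in E. coli. It replicates from the pSC101 origin together with a temperature-sensitive Rep101 (RepA) protein, which is why the record lists propagation at 30°C; this type of replicon generally allows the plasmid to be cured by shifting cells to a higher temperature. Selection is by spectinomycin, conferred by the aadA (SmR) aminoglycoside adenylyltransferase gene, which is annotated downstream of bla (AmpR) promoter sequences.

The plasmid carries two independently controlled modules. In the first, araC and the divergent araBAD promoter drive arabinose-inducible expression of Gam, Beta and Exo, followed by the λ tL3 terminator. Gam blocks the host RecBCD nuclease, Exo resects double-stranded DNA ends to single-stranded tails, and Beta anneals single-stranded DNA to its complementary target, so together they promote homologous recombination with linear or oligonucleotide donors. In the second module, a pTet promoter containing a tet operator expresses a guide targeting the E. coli pheT gene fused to the Streptococcus pyogenes Cas9 gRNA scaffold, with rrnB-derived sequence including the T1 terminator downstream. Expression is induced with anhydrotetracycline. No Cas9 or TetR gene is annotated on this plasmid, so these would presumably be supplied from elsewhere. The small H1 promoter and capTEV fragment annotations are probably incidental sequence matches. The associated publication concerns how non-target sites affect on-target CRISPR-Cas cutting rates, consistent with use of this construct for Cas9 cutting or genome editing at pheT.
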