Features (pLannotate 1.2.2; 18 found; start..end, strand, type, name):
     14..889     -  CDS            araC: ARAC_ECOLI - Experimental evidence at protein level: Swiss-Prot protein existence level 1. Transcription factor that regulates the expression of several genes involved in the transport and metabolism of L-arabinose (PubMed:4362626, PubMed:328165, PubMed:6251457, PubMed:2962192, PubMed:6319708, PubMed:2231717, PubMed:1447222). Functions both as a positive and a negative regulator (PubMed:328165, PubMed:6251457). In the presence of arabinose, activates the expression of the araBAD, araE, araFGH and araJ promoters (PubMed:4362626, PubMed:328165, PubMed:6251457, PubMed:2962192, PubMed:6319708, Pub
    916..1200    +  promoter       araBAD promoter: araBAD; promoter of the L-arabinose operon of E. coli; the araC regulatory gene is transcribed in the opposite direction (Guzman et al., 1995)
   1244..1660    +  CDS            Gam: inhibitor of the host RecBCD nuclease in the λ Red system; gam; protects the double-stranded DNA substrate for recombination
   1666..2451    +  CDS            Beta: single-stranded DNA binding recombinase in the λ Red system; bet; mediates pairing of a single-stranded DNA with a complementary target
   2448..3128    +  CDS            Exo: 5' to 3' double-stranded DNA exonuclease in the λ Red system; exo; creates 3' single-stranded DNA tails
   3129..3373    +  terminator     λ tL3 terminator: transcription terminator tL3 from phage λ
   3496..4446    -  CDS            Rep101(Ts): temperature-sensitive version of the RepA protein needed for replication with the pSC101 origin (Armstrong et al., 1984); rep101 encoding an A56V mutation
   4494..4716    -  rep_origin     pSC101 ori: low-copy replication origin that requires the Rep101 protein
   5251..5272    -  terminator     bacterial terminator (fragment): putative bacterial transcription terminator
   5282..5300    +  protein_bind   tet operator: tetO; bacterial operator O2 for the tetR and tetA genes tetracycline repressor TetR
   5306..5325    +  promoter       H1-2O2 promoter (fragment): doxycycline-inducible variant of the human H1 RNA promoter (Henriksen et al., 2007)
   5356..5431    +  misc_RNA       gRNA scaffold: guide RNA scaffold for the Streptococcus pyogenes CRISPR/Cas9 system
   5497..5514    +  CDS            capTEV™ (fragment): composite tag for in vivo biotinylation, TEV protease cleavage, and 6xHis tagging
   5621..5736    +  ncRNA          5S rRNA: Accession: RF00001 - 5S ribosomal RNA
   5740..5786    +  terminator     rrnB T1 terminator: transcription terminator T1 from the E. coli rrnB gene
   5925..6716    -  CDS            SmR: aminoglycoside adenylyltransferase (Murphy, 1985); aadA; confers resistance to spectinomycin and streptomycin
   6717..6808    -  promoter       AmpR promoter: bla
   6832..6902    -  promoter       AmpR promoter (fragment): bla
>Addgene plasmid #154920 | pKDsgRNA-pheT | addgene full sequence | sequence record 311764 | Addgene NGS Result
CATCGATTTATTATGACAACTTGACGGCTACATCATTCACTTTTTCTTCACAACCGGCACGGAACTCGCT
CGGGCTGGCCCCGGTGCATTTTTTAAATACCCGCGAGAAGTAGAGTTGATCGTCAAAACCAACATTGCGA
CCGACGGTGGCGATAGGCATCCGGGTGGTGCTCAAAAGCAGCTTCGCCTGGCTGATACGTTGGTCCTCGC
GCCAGCTTAAGACGCTAATCCCTAACTGCTGGCGGAAAAGATGTGACAGACGCGACGGCGACAAGCAAAC
ATGCTGTGCGACGCTGGCGATATCAAAATTGCTGTCTGCCAGGTGATCGCTGATGTACTGACAAGCCTCG
CGTACCCGATTATCCATCGGTGGATGGAGCGACTCGTTAATCGCTTCCATGCGCCGCAGTAACAATTGCT
CAAGCAGATTTATCGCCAGCAGCTCCGAATAGCGCCCTTCCCCTTGCCCGGCGTTAATGATTTGCCCAAA
CAGGTCGCTGAAATGCGGCTGGTGCGCTTCATCCGGGCGAAAGAACCCCGTATTGGCAAATATTGACGGC
CAGTTAAGCCATTCATGCCAGTAGGCGCGCGGACGAAAGTAAACCCACTGGTGATACCATTCGCGAGCCT
CCGGATGACGACCGTAGTGATGAATCTCTCCTGGCGGGAACAGCAAAATATCACCCGGTCGGCAAACAAA
TTCTCGTCCCTGATTTTTCACCACCCCCTGACCGCGAATGGTGAGATTGAGAATATAACCTTTCATTCCC
AGCGGTCGGTCGATAAAAAAATCGAGATAACCGTTGGCCTCAATCGGCGTTAAACCCGCCACCAGATGGG
CATTAAACGAGTATCCCGGCAGCAGGGGATCATTTTGCGCTTCAGCCATACTTTTCATACTCCCGCCATT
CAGAGAAGAAACCAATTGTCCATATTGCATCAGACATTGCCGTCACTGCGTCTTTTACTGGCTCTTCTCG
CTAACCAAACCGGTAACCCCGCTTATTAAAAGCATTCTGTAACAAAGCGGGACCAAAGCCATGACAAAAA
CGCGTAACAAAAGTGTCTATAATCACGGCAGAAAAGTCCACATTGATTATTTGCACGGCGTCACACTTTG
CTATGCCATAGCATTTTTATCCATAAGATTAGCGGATCCTACCTGACGCTTTTTATCGCAACTCTCTACT
GTTTCTCCATACCCGTTTTTTTGGGAATTCGAGCTCTAAGGAGGTTATAAAAAATGGATATTAATACTGA
AACTGAGATCAAGCAAAAGCATTCACTAACCCCCTTTCCTGTTTTCCTAATCAGCCCGGCATTTCGCGGG
CGATATTTTCACAGCTATTTCAGGAGTTCAGCCATGAACGCTTATTACATTCAGGATCGTCTTGAGGCTC
AGAGCTGGGCGCGTCACTACCAGCAGCTCGCCCGTGAAGAGAAAGAGGCAGAACTGGCAGACGACATGGA
AAAAGGCCTGCCCCAGCACCTGTTTGAATCGCTATGCATCGATCATTTGCAACGCCACGGGGCCAGCAAA
AAATCCATTACCCGTGCGTTTGATGACGATGTTGAGTTTCAGGAGCGCATGGCAGAACACATCCGGTACA
TGGTTGAAACCATTGCTCACCACCAGGTTGATATTGATTCAGAGGTATAAAACGAATGAGTACTGCACTC
GCAACGCTGGCTGGGAAGCTGGCTGAACGTGTCGGCATGGATTCTGTCGACCCACAGGAACTGATCACCA
CTCTTCGCCAGACGGCATTTAAAGGTGATGCCAGCGATGCGCAGTTCATCGCATTACTGATCGTTGCCAA
CCAGTACGGCCTTAATCCGTGGACGAAAGAAATTTACGCCTTTCCTGATAAGCAGAATGGCATCGTTCCG
GTGGTGGGCGTTGATGGCTGGTCCCGCATCATCAATGAAAACCAGCAGTTTGATGGCATGGACTTTGAGC
AGGACAATGAATCCTGTACATGCCGGATTTACCGCAAGGACCGTAATCATCCGATCTGCGTTACCGAATG
GATGGATGAATGCCGCCGCGAACCATTCAAAACTCGCGAAGGCAGAGAAATCACGGGGCCGTGGCAGTCG
CATCCCAAACGGATGTTACGTCATAAAGCCATGATTCAGTGTGCCCGTCTGGCCTTCGGATTTGCTGGTA
TCTATGACAAGGATGAAGCCGAGCGCATTGTCGAAAATACTGCATACACTGCAGAACGTCAGCCGGAACG
CGACATCACTCCGGTTAACGATGAAACCATGCAGGAGATTAACACTCTGCTGATCGCCCTGGATAAAACA
TGGGATGACGACTTATTGCCGCTCTGTTCCCAGATATTTCGCCGCGACATTCGTGCATCGTCAGAACTGA
CACAGGCCGAAGCAGTAAAAGCTCTTGGATTCCTGAAACAGAAAGCCGCAGAGCAGAAGGTGGCAGCATG
ACACCGGACATTATCCTGCAGCGTACCGGGATCGATGTGAGAGCTGTCGAACAGGGGGATGATGCGTGGC
ACAAATTACGGCTCGGCGTCATCACCGCTTCAGAAGTTCACAACGTGATAGCAAAACCCCGCTCCGGAAA
GAAGTGGCCTGACATGAAAATGTCCTACTTCCACACCCTGCTTGCTGAGGTTTGCACCGGTGTGGCTCCG
GAAGTTAACGCTAAAGCACTGGCCTGGGGAAAACAGTACGAGAACGACGCCAGAACCCTGTTTGAATTCA
CTTCCGGCGTGAATGTTACTGAATCCCCGATCATCTATCGCGACGAAAGTATGCGTACCGCCTGCTCTCC
CGATGGTTTATGCAGTGACGGCAACGGCCTTGAACTGAAATGCCCGTTTACCTCCCGGGATTTCATGAAG
TTCCGGCTCGGTGGTTTCGAGGCCATAAAGTCAGCTTACATGGCCCAGGTGCAGTACAGCATGTGGGTGA
CGCGAAAAAATGCCTGGTACTTTGCCAACTATGACCCGCGTATGAAGCGTGAAGGCCTGCATTATGTCGT
GATTGAGCGGGATGAAAAGTACATGGCGAGTTTTGACGAGATCGTGCCGGAGTTCATCGAAAAAATGGAC
GAGGCACTGGCTGAAATTGGTTTTGTATTTGGGGAGCAATGGCGATGACGCATCCTCACGATAATATCCG
GGTAGGCGCAATCACTTTCGTCTACTCCGTTACAAAGCGAGGCTGGGTATTTCCCGGCCTTTCTGTTATC
CGAAATCCACTGAAAGCACAGCGGCTGGCTGAGGAGATAAATAATAAACGAGGGGCTGTATGCACAAAGC
ATCTTCTGTTGAGTTAAGAACGAGTATCGAGATGGCACATAGCCTTGCTCAAATTGGAATCAGGTTTGTG
CCAATACCAGTAGAAACAGACGAAGAATCCATGGGTATGGACAGTTTTCCCTTTGATATGTAACGGTGAA
CAGTTGTTCTACTTTTGTTTGTTAGTCTTGATGCTTCACTGATAGATACAAGAGCCATAAGAACCTCAGA
TCCTTCCGTATTTAGCCAGTATGTTCTCTAGTGTGGTTCGTTGTTTTTGCGTGAGCCATGAGAACGAACC
ATTGAGATCATACTTACTTTGCATGTCACTCAAAAATTTTGCCTCAAAACTGGTGAGCTGAATTTTTGCA
GTTAAAGCATCGTGTAGTGTTTTTCTTAGTCCGTTATGTAGGTAGGAATCTGATGTAATGGTTGTTGGTA
TTTTGTCACCATTCATTTTTATCTGGTTGTTCTCAAGTTCGGTTACGAGATCCATTTGTCTATCTAGTTC
AACTTGGAAAATCAACGTATCAGTCGGGCGGCCTCGCTTATCAACCACCAATTTCATATTGCTGTAAGTG
TTTAAATCTTTACTTATTGGTTTCAAAACCCATTGGTTAAGCCTTTTAAACTCATGGTAGTTATTTTCAA
GCATTAACATGAACTTAAATTCATCAAGGCTAATCTCTATATTTGCCTTGTGAGTTTTCTTTTGTGTTAG
TTCTTTTAATAACCACTCATAAATCCTCATAGAGTATTTGTTTTCAAAAGACTTAACATGTTCCAGATTA
TATTTTATGAATTTTTTTAACTGGAAAAGATAAGGCAATATCTCTTCACTAAAAACTAATTCTAATTTTT
CGCTTGAGAACTTGGCATAGTTTGTCCACTGGAAAATCTCAAAGCCTTTAACCAAAGGATTCCTGATTTC
CACAGTTCTCGTCATCAGCTCTCTGGTTGCTTTAGCTAATACACCATAAGCATTTTCCCTACTGATGTTC
ATCATCTGAACGTATTGGTTATAAGTGAACGATACCGTCCGTTCTTTCCTTGTAGGGTTTTCAATCGTGG
GGTTGAGTAGTGCCACACAGCATAAAATTAGCTTGGTTTCATGCTCCGTTAAGTCATAGCGACTAATCGC
TAGTTCATTTGCTTTGAAAACAACTAATTCAGACATACATCTCAATTGGTCTAGGTGATTTTAATCACTA
TACCAATTGAGATGGGCTAGTCAATGATAATTACTAGTCCTTTTCCTTTGAGTTGTGGGTATCTGTAAAT
TCTGCTAGACCTTTGCTGGAAAACTTGTAAATTCTGCTAGACCCTCTGTAAATTCCGCTAGACCTTTGTG
TGTTTTTTTTGTTTATATTCAAGTGGTTATAATTTATAGAATAAAGAAAGAATAAAAAAAGATAAAAAGA
ATAGATCCCAGCCCTGTGTATAACTCACTACTTTAGTCAGTTCCGCAGTATTACAAAAGGATGTCGCAAA
CGCTGTTTGCTCCTCTACAAAACAGACCTTAAAACCCTAAAGGCTTAAGTAGCACCCTCGCAAGCTCGGT
TGCGGCCGCAATCGGGCAAATCGCTGAATATTCCTTTTGTCTCCGACCATCAGGCACCTGAGTCGCTGTC
TTTTTCGTGACATTCAGTTCGCTGCGCTCACGGCTCTGGCAGTGAATGGGGGTAAATGGCACTACAGGCG
CCTTTTATGGATTCATGCAAGGAAACTACCCATAATACAAGAAAAGCCCGTCACGGGCTTCTCAGGGCGT
TTTATGGCGGGTCTGCTATGTGGTGCTATCTGACTTTTTGCTGTTCAGCAGTTCCTGCCCTCTGATTTTC
CAGTCTGACCACTTCGGATTATCCCGTGACAGGTCATTCAGACTGGCTAATGCACCCAGTAAGGCAGCGG
TATCATCAACGGGGTCTGACGCTCAGTGGAACGAAAACTCACGTTAAGGGATTTTGGTCATGAGATTATC
AGCTTTCGCTAAGGATGATTTCTGGAATTCTTCCCTATCAGTGATAGAGATTGACATCCCTATCAGTGAT
AGAGATACTGAGCACCCCGCGTTATCTTGGCCGTGGTTTTAGAGCTAGAAATAGCAAGTTAAAATAAGGC
TAGTCCGTTATCAACTTGAAAAAGTGGCACCGAGTCGGTGCTTTTTTTGAAGCTTGGGCCCGAACAAAAA
CTCATCTCAGAAGAGGATCTGAATAGCGCCGTCGACCATCATCATCATCATCATTGAGTTTAAACGGTCT
CCAGCTTGGCTGTTTTGGCGGATGAGAGAAGATTTTCAGCCTGATACAGATTAAATCAGAACGCAGAAGC
GGTCTGATAAAACAGAATTTGCCTGGCGGCAGTAGCGCGGTGGTCCCACCTGACCCCATGCCGAACTCAG
AAGTGAAACGCCGTAGCGCCGATGGTAGTGTGGGGTCTCCCCATGCGAGAGTAGGGAACTGCCAGGCATC
AAATAAAACGAAAGGCTCAGTCGAAAGACTGGGCCTTTCGTTTTATCTGTTGTTTGTCGGTGAACTGGAT
CCTTACTCGAGTCTAGACTGCAGGCGGATCTTCACCTAGATCCTTTTAAATTAAAAATGAAGTTTTAAAT
CAATCTAAAGTATATATGAGTAAACTTGGTCTGCTGACAGGACATTATTTGCCGACTACCTTGGTGATCT
CGCCTTTCACGTAGTGGACAAATTCTTCCAACTGATCTGCGCGCGAGGCCAAGCGATCTTCTTCTTGTCC
AAGATAAGCCTGTCTAGCTTCAAGTATGACGGGCTGATACTGGGCCGGCAGGCGCTCCATTGCCCAGTCG
GCAGCGACATCCTTCGGCGCGATTTTGCCGGTTACTGCGCTGTACCAAATGCGGGACAACGTAAGCACTA
CATTTCGCTCATCGCCAGCCCAGTCGGGCGGCGAGTTCCATAGCGTTAAGGTTTCATTTAGCGCCTCAAA
TAGATCCTGTTCAGGAACCGGATCAAAGAGTTCCTCCGCCGCTGGACCTACCAAGGCAACGCTATGTTCT
CTTGCTTTTGTCAGCAAGATAGCCAGATCAATGTCGATCGTGGCTGGCTCGAAGATACCTGCAAGAATGT
CATTGCGCTGCCATTCTCCAAATTGCAGTTCGCGCTTAGCTGGATAACGCCACGGAATGATGTCGTCGTG
CACAACAATGGTGACTTCTACAGCGCGGAGAATCTCGCTCTCTCCAGGGGAAGCCGAAGTTTCCAAAAGG
TCGTTGATCAAAGCTCGCCGCGTTGTTTCATCAAGCCTTACGGTCACCGTAACCAGCAAATCAATATCAC
TGTGTGGCTTCAGGCCGCCATCCACTGCGGAGCCGTACAAATGTACGGCCAGCAACGTCGGTTCGAGATG
GCGCTCGATGACGCCAACTACCTCTGATAGTTGAGTCGATACTTCGGCGATCACCGCTTCCCTCATACTC
TTCCTTTTTCAATATTATTGAAGCATTTATCAGGGTTATTGTCTCATGAGCGGATACATATTTGAATGTA
TTTAGAAAAATAAACAAATAGCTAGCTCACTCGGTCGCTACCAGGGTTATTGTCTCATGAGCGGATACAT
ATTTGAATGTATTTAGAAAAATAAACAAATAGGGGTTCCGCGCACATTTCCCCGAAAAGTGCCACCTG
